Addgene plasmid #54638: CYPet-N1
Purpose: (Empty Backbone) Localization: N1 Cloning Vector, Excitation: 433, Emission: 475
Depositing lab: Patrick Daugherty & Michael Davidson. Depositing organization: Florida State University, Tallahassee. Publication: Evolutionary optimization of fluorescent proteins for intracellular FRET. Nguyen AW, Daugherty PS. Nat Biotechnol. 2005 Mar;23(3):355-60. doi: 10.1038/nbt1066 PubMed 15696158.
Backbone
  Vector backbone: CYPet-N1
  Backbone size (bp): 4750
  Vector type: Mammalian Expression
  Selectable markers: Neomycin (select with G418)
  Tag / fusion protein: CYPet (C terminal on backbone)
Growth in bacteria
  Bacterial resistance: Kanamycin, 50 μg/mL
  Growth temperature: 37°C
  Growth strain: DH5alpha
  Copy number: High Copy
Gene/Insert
  Gene/Insert name: None
  Tag / fusion protein: CYPet (C terminal on backbone)
Resource information
  A portion of this plasmid was derived from a plasmid made by: P.S. Daugherty, PMID 15696158
Terms and licenses: Academic/Nonprofit Terms; Industry Terms
Depositor comments: . Excitation = 433; Emission = 475
How to cite: CYPet-N1 was a gift from Patrick Daugherty & Michael Davidson (Addgene plasmid # 54638 ; http://n2t.net/addgene:54638 ; RRID:Addgene_54638)
