[The description below was written by a language model from this plasmid's Addgene catalogue record and pLannotate feature annotations shown in this document.]
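Description:
CYPet-N1 is an empty mammalian expression backbone of the "N1" fluorescent-protein fusion type, about 4.7 kb in size, designed for tagging a protein of interest at its C terminus with the cyan fluorescent protein CyPet. It carries no insert. In bacteria it replicates from a high-copy ColE1/pUC-type origin and is selected with kanamycin. An f1 bacteriophage origin is also present, which in principle allows production of single-stranded DNA. A single NeoR/KanR (aminoglycoside phosphotransferase) gene provides both selections: the bacterial AmpR (bla) promoter drives it in E. coli, while the adjacent SV40 enhancer/early promoter drives it in mammalian cells to give G418 resistance, with the HSV TK polyadenylation signal terminating the transcript. The short ble, bGH poly(A) and large T antigen fragments in the annotation appear to be partial matches to backbone sequence rather than functional elements.

The expression cassette consists of the human CMV immediate early enhancer and promoter, a multiple cloning site, the mammalian codon-optimized CyPet coding sequence, and an SV40 polyadenylation signal. A gene cloned into the multiple cloning site in frame with CyPet, and without its own stop codon, is expressed as a fusion with CyPet at its C-terminal end. CyPet is a cyan fluorescent protein evolved for efficient FRET with the yellow acceptor YPet, and the record lists excitation at 433 nm and emission at 475 nm. The vector is suited to building fusions for live-cell localization imaging or for use as the donor in intracellular FRET pairs, in either transiently transfected cells or G418-selected stable lines.
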