Features (pLannotate 1.2.2; 14 found; start..end, strand, type, name):
      5..799     +  CDS            NeoR/KanR: aminoglycoside phosphotransferase from Tn5; aph(3')-II (or nptII); confers resistance to neomycin, kanamycin, and G418 (Geneticin®)
    820..972     +  CDS            ble (fragment): BLE_KLEPN - Experimental evidence at protein level: Swiss-Prot protein existence level 1. Binding protein with a strong affinity to the bleomycin family of antibiotics. Binds to CL990; an antimitotic-antibiotic compound. From Klebsiella pneumoniae.
   1031..1078    +  polyA_signal   HSV TK poly(A) signal: herpes simplex virus thymidine kinase polyadenylation signal (Cole and Stacy, 1985)
   1169..1185    -  polyA_signal   bGH poly(A) signal (fragment): bovine growth hormone polyadenylation signal
   1407..1995    +  rep_origin     ori: high-copy-number ColE1/pMB1/pBR322/pUC origin of replication
   2170..2473    +  enhancer       CMV enhancer: human cytomegalovirus immediate early enhancer
   2474..2677    +  promoter       CMV promoter: human cytomegalovirus (CMV) immediate early promoter
   2700..2780    +  misc_feature   MCS: multiple cloning site
   2788..3507    +  CDS            CyPet: cyan fluorescent protein optimized for FRET with YPet (Nguyen and Daugherty, 2005) mammalian codon-optimized
   3524..3607    +  CDS            large T antigen (fragment): large T antigen from SV40 (simian virus 40)
   3630..3751    +  polyA_signal   SV40 poly(A) signal: SV40 polyadenylation signal
   3785..4213    -  rep_origin     f1 ori (sequence partly withheld): f1 bacteriophage origin of replication; arrow indicates direction of (+) strand synthesis
   4240..4344    +  promoter       AmpR promoter: bla
   4346..4703    +  promoter       SV40 promoter: SV40 enhancer and early promoter
>Addgene plasmid #54638 | CYPet-N1 | addgene full sequence | sequence record 393316 | Addgene NGS Result
TCGCATGATTGAACAAGATGGATTGCACGCAGGTTCTCCGGCCGCTTGGGTGGAGAGGCTATTCGGCTAT
GACTGGGCACAACAGACAATCGGCTGCTCTGATGCCGCCGTGTTCCGGCTGTCAGCGCAGGGGCGCCCGG
TTCTTTTTGTCAAGACCGACCTGTCCGGTGCCCTGAATGAACTGCAAGACGAGGCAGCGCGGCTATCGTG
GCTGGCCACGACGGGCGTTCCTTGCGCAGCTGTGCTCGACGTTGTCACTGAAGCGGGAAGGGACTGGCTG
CTATTGGGCGAAGTGCCGGGGCAGGATCTCCTGTCATCTCACCTTGCTCCTGCCGAGAAAGTATCCATCA
TGGCTGATGCAATGCGGCGGCTGCATACGCTTGATCCGGCTACCTGCCCATTCGACCACCAAGCGAAACA
TCGCATCGAGCGAGCACGTACTCGGATGGAAGCCGGTCTTGTCGATCAGGATGATCTGGACGAAGAGCAT
CAGGGGCTCGCGCCAGCCGAACTGTTCGCCAGGCTCAAGGCGAGCATGCCCGACGGCGAGGATCTCGTCG
TGACCCATGGCGATGCCTGCTTGCCGAATATCATGGTGGAAAATGGCCGCTTTTCTGGATTCATCGACTG
TGGCCGGCTGGGTGTGGCGGACCGCTATCAGGACATAGCGTTGGCTACCCGTGATATTGCTGAAGAGCTT
GGCGGCGAATGGGCTGACCGCTTCCTCGTGCTTTACGGTATCGCCGCTCCCGATTCGCAGCGCATCGCCT
TCTATCGCCTTCTTGACGAGTTCTTCTGAGCGGGACTCTGGGGTTCGAAATGACCGACCAAGCGACGCCC
AACCTGCCATCACGAGATTTCGATTCCACCGCCGCCTTCTATGAAAGGTTGGGCTTCGGAATCGTTTTCC
GGGACGCCGGCTGGATGATCCTCCAGCGCGGGGATCTCATGCTGGAGTTCTTCGCCCACCCTAGGGGGAG
GCTAACTGAAACACGGAAGGAGACAATACCGGAAGGAACCCGCGCTATGACGGCAATAAAAAGACAGAAT
AAAACGCACGGTGTTGGGTCGTTTGTTCATAAACGCGGGGTTCGGTCCCAGGGCTGGCACTCTGTCGATA
CCCCACCGAGACCCCATTGGGGCCAATACGCCCGCGTTTCTTCCTTTTCCCCACCCCACCCCCCAAGTTC
GGGTGAAGGCCCAGGGCTCGCAGCCAACGTCGGGGCGGCAGGCCCTGCCATAGCCTCAGGTTACTCATAT
ATACTTTAGATTGATTTAAAACTTCATTTTTAATTTAAAAGGATCTAGGTGAAGATCCTTTTTGATAATC
TCATGACCAAAATCCCTTAACGTGAGTTTTCGTTCCACTGAGCGTCAGACCCCGTAGAAAAGATCAAAGG
ATCTTCTTGAGATCCTTTTTTTCTGCGCGTAATCTGCTGCTTGCAAACAAAAAAACCACCGCTACCAGCG
GTGGTTTGTTTGCCGGATCAAGAGCTACCAACTCTTTTTCCGAAGGTAACTGGCTTCAGCAGAGCGCAGA
TACCAAATACTGTTCTTCTAGTGTAGCCGTAGTTAGGCCACCACTTCAAGAACTCTGTAGCACCGCCTAC
ATACCTCGCTCTGCTAATCCTGTTACCAGTGGCTGCTGCCAGTGGCGATAAGTCGTGTCTTACCGGGTTG
GACTCAAGACGATAGTTACCGGATAAGGCGCAGCGGTCGGGCTGAACGGGGGGTTCGTGCACACAGCCCA
GCTTGGAGCGAACGACCTACACCGAACTGAGATACCTACAGCGTGAGCTATGAGAAAGCGCCACGCTTCC
CGAAGGGAGAAAGGCGGACAGGTATCCGGTAAGCGGCAGGGTCGGAACAGGAGAGCGCACGAGGGAGCTT
CCAGGGGGAAACGCCTGGTATCTTTATAGTCCTGTCGGGTTTCGCCACCTCTGACTTGAGCGTCGATTTT
TGTGATGCTCGTCAGGGGGGCGGAGCCTATGGAAAAACGCCAGCAACGCGGCCTTTTTACGGTTCCTGGC
CTTTTGCTGGCCTTTTGCTCACATGTTCTTTCCTGCGTTATCCCCTGATTCTGTGGATAACCGTATTACC
GCCATGCATTAGTTATTAATAGTAATCAATTACGGGGTCATTAGTTCATAGCCCATATATGGAGTTCCGC
GTTACATAACTTACGGTAAATGGCCCGCCTGGCTGACCGCCCAACGACCCCCGCCCATTGACGTCAATAA
TGACGTATGTTCCCATAGTAACGCCAATAGGGACTTTCCATTGACGTCAATGGGTGGAGTATTTACGGTA
AACTGCCCACTTGGCAGTACATCAAGTGTATCATATGCCAAGTACGCCCCCTATTGACGTCAATGACGGT
AAATGGCCCGCCTGGCATTATGCCCAGTACATGACCTTATGGGACTTTCCTACTTGGCAGTACATCTACG
TATTAGTCATCGCTATTACCATGGTGATGCGGTTTTGGCAGTACATCAATGGGCGTGGATAGCGGTTTGA
CTCACGGGGATTTCCAAGTCTCCACCCCATTGACGTCAATGGGAGTTTGTTTTGGCACCAAAATCAACGG
GACTTTCCAAAATGTCGTAACAACTCCGCCCCATTGACGCAAATGGGCGGTAGGCGTGTACGGTGGGAGG
TCTATATAAGCAGAGCTGGTTTAGTGAACCGTCAGATCCGCTAGCGCTACCGGACTCAGATCTCGAGCTC
AAGCTTCGAATTCTGCAGTCGACGGTACCGCGGGCCCGGGATCCACCGGTCGCCACCATGGTGAGCAAGG
GAGAGGAACTGTTCGGCGGCATCGTGCCCATCCTGGTGGAGCTGGAGGGCGACGTGAACGGCCACAAGTT
CAGCGTGAGCGGCGAGGGCGAGGGCGACGCCACCTACGGCAAGCTGACCCTGAAGTTCATCTGCACCACC
GGCAAGCTGCCCGTGCCCTGGCCCACCCTGGTGACCACCCTGACCTGGGGCGTGCAGTGCTTCAGCCGGT
ACCCCGACCACATGAAGCAGCACGACTTCTTCAAGAGCGTGATGCCCGAGGGCTACGTGCAGGAGCGGAC
CATCTTCTTCAAGGACGACGGCAACTACAAGACCCGGGCCGAGGTGAAGTTCGAGGGCGACACCCTGGTG
AACCGGATCGAGCTGAAGGGCATCGACTTCAAGGAGGACGGCAACATCCTGGGCCACAAGCTGGAGTACA
ACTACATCAGCCACAACGTGTACATCACCGCCGACAAGCAGAAGAACGGCATCAAGGCCAACTTCAAGGC
CCGGCACAACATCACCGACGGCAGCGTGCAGCTGGCCGACCACTACCAGCAGAACACCCCCATCGGCGAC
GGCCCCGTGATCCTGCCCGACAACCACTACCTGAGCACCCAGAGCGCCCTGAGCAAGGACCCCAACGAGA
AGCGGGACCACATGGTGCTGCTGGAGTTCGTGACCGCCGCCGGCATCACCCACGGCATGGACGAACTGTA
CAAATAAAGCGGCCGCGACTCTAGATCATAATCAGCCATACCACATTTGTAGAGGTTTTACTTGCTTTAA
AAAACCTCCCACACCTCCCCCTGAACCTGAAACATAAAATGAATGCAATTGTTGTTGTTAACTTGTTTAT
TGCAGCTTATAATGGTTACAAATAAAGCAATAGCATCACAAATTTCACAAATAAAGCATTTTTTTCACTG
CATTCTAGTTGTGGTTTGTCCAAACTCATCAATGTATCTTAAGGCGTAAATTGTAAGCGTTAATATTTTG
TTAAAATTCGCGTTAAATTTTTGTTAAATCAGCTCATTTTTTAACCAATAGGCCGAAATCGGCAAAATCC
CTTATAAATCAAAAGAATAGACCGAGATAGGGT
[37 nt withheld, positions 3884-3920]
AAAGAACGTGGACTCCAACGTCAAAGG
[49 nt withheld, positions 3948-3996]
T
[91 nt withheld, positions 3998-4088]
G
[124 nt withheld, positions 4090-4213]
CAGGTGGCACTTTTCGGGGAAATGTGCGCGGAACCCCTATTTGTTTATTTTTCTAAATACATTCAAATAT
GTATCCGCTCATGAGACAATAACCCTGATAAATGCTTCAATAATATTGAAAAAGGAAGAGTCCTGAGGCG
GAAAGAACCAGCTGTGGAATGTGTGTCAGTTAGGGTGTGGAAAGTCCCCAGGCTCCCCAGCAGGCAGAAG
TATGCAAAGCATGCATCTCAATTAGTCAGCAACCAGGTGTGGAAAGTCCCCAGGCTCCCCAGCAGGCAGA
AGTATGCAAAGCATGCATCTCAATTAGTCAGCAACCATAGTCCCGCCCCTAACTCCGCCCATCCCGCCCC
TAACTCCGCCCAGTTCCGCCCATTCTCCGCCCCATGGCTGACTAATTTTTTTTATTTATGCAGAGGCCGA
GGCCGCCTCGGCCTCTGAGCTATTCCAGAAGTAGTGAGGAGGCTTTTTTGGAGGCCTAGGCTTTTGCAAA
GATCGATCAAGAGACAGGATGAGGATCGTT
