>Addgene plasmid #54638 | CYPet-N1 | depositor partial sequence | sequence record 85035 | insert sequence
GACGTCAGATCCGCTAGCGCTACCGGACTCAGATCTCGAGCTCAAGCTTCGAATTCTGCAGTCGACGGTA
CCGCGGGCCCGGGATCCACCGGTCGCCACCATGGTGAGCAAGGGAGAGGAACTGTTCGGCGGCATCGTGC
CCATCCTGGTGGAGCTGGAGGGCGACGTGAACGGCCACAAGTTCAGCGTGAGCGGCGAGGGCGAGGGCGA
CGCCACCTACGGCAAGCTGACCCTGAAGTTCATCTGCACCACCGGCAAGCTGCCCGTGCCCTGGCCCACC
CTGGTGACCACCCTGACCTGGGGCGTGCAGTGCTTCAGCCGGTACCCCGACCACATGAAGCAGCACGACT
TCTTCAAGAGCGTGATGCCCGAGGGCTACGTGCAGGAGCGGACCATCTTCTTCAAGGACGACGGCAACTA
CAAGACCCGGGCCGAGGTGAAGTTCGAGGGCGACACCCTGGTGAACCGGATCGAGCTGAAGGGCATCGAC
TTCAAGGAGGACGGCAACATCCTGGGCCACAAGCTGGAGTACAACTACATCAGCCACAACGTGTACATCA
CCGCCGACAAGCAGAAGAACGGCATCAAGGCCAACTTCAAGGCCCGGCACAACATCACCGACGGCAGCGT
GCAGCTGGCCGACCACTACCAGCAGAACACCCCCATCGGCGACGGCCCCGTGATCCTGCCCGACAACCAC
TACCTGAGCACCCAGAGCGCCCTGAGCAAGGACCCCAACGAGAAGCGGGACCACATGGTGCTGCTGGAGT
TCGTGACCGCCGCCGGCATCACCCACGGCATGGACGAACTGTACAAATAAAGCGGCCGCGACTCTAGATC
ATAATCAGCCATACCACATTTGTAGAGGTTTTACTTGCTTTAAAAAACCTCCCACACCTCCCCCTGAACC
TGAAACATAAAATGAATGCAATTGTTGTTGTTAACTTGTTTATTGCAGCTTATAATGG
