>Addgene plasmid #54638 | CYPet-N1 | addgene partial sequence | sequence record 93212 | CMV-F 5'-CGCAAATGGGCGGTAGGCGTG-3'
GTGAACCGTCAGATCCGCTAGCGCTACCGGACTCAGATCTCGAGCTCAAGCTTCGAATTCTGCAGTCGAC
GGTACCGCGGGCCCGGGATCCACCGGTCGCCACCATGGTGAGCAAGGGAGAGGAACTGTTCGGCGGCATC
GTGCCCATCCTGGTGGAGCTGGAGGGCGACGTGAACGGCCACAAGTTCAGCGTGAGCGGCGAGGGCGAGG
GCGACGCCACCTACGGCAAGCTGACCCTGAAGTTCATCTGCACCACCGGCAAGCTGCCCGTGCCCTGGCC
CACCCTGGTGACCACCCTGACCTGGGGCGTGCAGTGCTTCAGCCGGTACCCCGACCACATGAAGCAGCAC
GACTTCTTCAAGAGCGTGATGCCCGAGGGCTACGTGCAGGAGCGGACCATCTTCTTCAAGGACGACGGCA
ACTACAAGACCCGGGCCGAGGTGAAGTTCGAGGGCGACACCCTGGTGAACCGGATCGAGCTGAAGGGCAT
CGACTTCAAGGAGGACGGCAACATCCTGGGCCACAAGCTGGAGTACAACTACATCAGCCACAACGTGTAC
ATCACCGCCGACAAGCAGAAGAACGGCATCAAGGCCAACTTCAAGGCCCGGCACAACATCACCGACGGCA
GCGTGCAGCTGGCCGACCACTACCAGCAGAACACCCCCATCGGCGACGGCCCCGTGATCCTGCCCGACAA
CCACTACCTGAGCACCCAGAGCGCCCTGAGCAAGGACCCCAACGAGAAGCGGGACCACATGGTGCTGCTG
GAGTTCGTGACCGCCGCCGGCATCACCCACGGCATGGACGAACTGTACAAATAAAGCGGCCGCGACTCTA
GATCATAATCAGCCATACCACATTTGTAGAGGTT
